Addgene plasmid #21058: PGRP-LCx
Depositing lab: Johann Deisenhofer. Depositing organization: University of Texas Southwestern Medical Center. Publication: Structure of tracheal cytotoxin in complex with a heterodimeric pattern-recognition receptor. Chang CI, Chelliah Y, Borek D, Mengin-Lecreulx D, Deisenhofer J. Science. 2006 Mar 24. 311(5768):1761-4. 10.1126/science.1123056 PubMed 16556841.
Backbone
  Vector backbone: pFastBacHT A with mellitin seq
  Backbone manufacturer: Invitrogen
  Backbone size w/o insert (bp): 4856
  Vector type: Insect Expression
Growth in bacteria
  Bacterial resistance: Ampicillin, 100 μg/mL
  Growth temperature: 37°C
  Growth strain: DH5alpha
  Copy number: Low Copy
Gene/Insert
  Gene/Insert name: PGRP-LCx
  Species: D. melanogaster (fly)
  Insert size (bp): 507
  Entrez Gene: PGRP-LC (a.k.a. Dmel_CG4432, (PGRP)-LC, CG4432, Dm PGRP-LC, Dmel\CG4432, PGRP-LCa, PGRP-LCd, PGRP-LCx, PGRPLC, Pgrp-LC, ird7, pgrp, pgrp lc, pgrp-lc, tot)
  Tag / fusion protein: His (N terminal on backbone)
  Cloning method: Restriction Enzyme; 5′ cloning site NcoI (not destroyed); 3′ cloning site XbaI (not destroyed)
  Sequencing primers: 5′ polyhedrin forward; 3′ SV40pA-R
Terms and licenses: Academic/Nonprofit Terms; Industry Terms: Not Available to Industry
How to cite: PGRP-LCx was a gift from Johann Deisenhofer (Addgene plasmid # 21058 ; http://n2t.net/addgene:21058 ; RRID:Addgene_21058)
