[The description below was written by a language model from this plasmid's Addgene catalogue record.]
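Description:
PGRP-LCx is an insect-cell expression plasmid built on a modified pFastBacHT A backbone (Invitrogen) that carries an added melittin sequence. pFastBac vectors are baculovirus donor plasmids: the expression cassette is normally transferred by Tn7 transposition into a bacmid in a specialised E. coli host, and the resulting recombinant baculovirus is used to infect insect cells. The plasmid itself is maintained in E. coli under ampicillin selection and is listed as low copy. No feature table accompanies the record, so the origin of replication, transposition elements and any additional markers are not explicitly documented. The listed sequencing primers (polyhedrin forward and SV40 polyA reverse) are consistent with the standard arrangement of a polyhedrin promoter upstream of the insert and an SV40 polyadenylation signal downstream.

The insert is a 507 bp fragment of Drosophila melanogaster PGRP-LC, the x isoform of this peptidoglycan recognition protein, cloned between NcoI and XbaI sites that are both retained. The record does not state which part of the protein this fragment encodes. The backbone supplies an N-terminal His tag for metal-affinity purification. The melittin sequence is presumably the honeybee melittin signal peptide, which is commonly used to direct recombinant proteins into the secretory pathway of insect cells, although the record does not spell out its position relative to the tag. The associated publication reports the structure of tracheal cytotoxin bound to a heterodimeric pattern-recognition receptor. This suggests the construct was used to produce recombinant PGRP-LCx protein for structural and ligand-binding studies.
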