>Addgene plasmid #21058 | PGRP-LCx | addgene partial sequence | sequence record 26877 | 21058 with polyhedrin-fwd
GTTTTGTAATAAAAAAACCTATAAATATTCCGGATTATTCATACCGTCCCACCATCGGGCGCGGATCTCG
GTCCGAAACCATGAAATTCTTAGTCAACGTTGCCCTTGTTTTTATGGTCGTATACATTTCTTACATCTAT
GCGGATTCGTACTACCATCACCATCACCATCACGATTACGATATCCCAACGACCGAAAACCTGTATTTTC
AGGGCGCCATGGTGATCCTAAAAGTAGCCGAGTGGGGCGGAAGACCTGCCAAGAGGATGTTGGATGCGCA
ACAGTTGCCCATCAATCGGGTGGTCATCTCGCACACCGCCGCTGAGGGTTGCGAATCGAGGGAAGTCTGC
TCCGCCCGGGTGAATGTCGTCCAATCGTTTCACATGGACAGCTGGGGTTGGGACCACATAGGCTACAACT
TTCTCGTGGGCGGCGATGGCCGTGTGTACGAGGGGCGTGGCTGGGACTATGTGGGCGCTCACACCAAGGG
TTATAATAGAGGAAGCATTGGTATATCCTTTATTGGAACCTTCACGACAAGAAAACCCAACGAACGGCAG
TTAGAGGCATGCCAACTGCTTTTGCAAGAGGGCGTTCGTCTTAAGAAATTGACGACAAATTATCGTCTTT
ATGGCCATCGTCAACTGN
